Addgene plasmid #113748: pENTR-R4R3-3xmEGFP-N
Purpose: Gateway multi-site entry clone for second position 3x mEGFP (N-terminal tag). Introduced into the genome via homology-directed repair after an LR reaction with homology sequences.
Depositing lab: Magdalena Bezanilla. Depositing organization: Dartmouth College and Medical School. Publication: Efficient and modular CRISPR-Cas9 vector system for Physcomitrella patens. Mallett DR, Chang M, Cheng X, Bezanilla M. Plant Direct. 2019 Sep 12;3(9):e00168. doi: 10.1002/pld3.168. eCollection 2019 Sep. PubMed 31523744.
Backbone
  Vector backbone: pDONR221-P4rP3r
  Backbone manufacturer: Invitrogen
  Backbone size w/o insert (bp): 2540
  Vector type: CRISPR ; Gateway Entry Vector
Growth in bacteria
  Bacterial resistance: Kanamycin, 50 μg/mL
  Growth temperature: 37°C
  Growth strain: DH5alpha
  Copy number: High Copy
Gene/Insert
  Gene/Insert name: mEGFP-mEGFP-mEGFP
  Insert size (bp): 2172
  Tag / fusion protein: 3xmEGFP (N terminal on insert)
  Cloning method: Gateway Cloning
  Sequencing primers: 5′ M13 Forward; 3′ M13 Reverse
Terms and licenses: Academic/Nonprofit Terms; Industry Terms: Not Available to Industry
Depositor comments: Second position vector for three-way Gateway LR reaction to insert N-terminal mEGFP-mEGFP-mEGFP at your locus of interest (stop codon removed).
How to cite: pENTR-R4R3-3xmEGFP-N was a gift from Magdalena Bezanilla (Addgene plasmid # 113748 ; http://n2t.net/addgene:113748 ; RRID:Addgene_113748)
