[The description below was written by a language model from this plasmid's Addgene catalogue record and pLannotate feature annotations shown in this document.]
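Description:
pENTR-R4R3-3xmEGFP-N is a Gateway MultiSite entry clone built by recombination into the Invitrogen pDONR221-P4rP3r donor backbone. It forms part of a modular CRISPR-Cas9 toolkit for the moss Physcomitrella patens. The sequenced plasmid is about 4.8 kb and is maintained in E. coli at high copy from a ColE1/pUC-type origin, with a kanamycin resistance gene (aminoglycoside phosphotransferase) for selection. rrnB T1 and T2 terminators lie upstream of the cloning region and insulate the insert from read-through transcription. A T7 promoter and short lacI and lacZα fragments are also annotated; these look like backbone remnants, with no role described in the record.

The payload is three tandem copies of monomeric EGFP (mEGFP-mEGFP-mEGFP, roughly 2.2 kb), each separated by a short linker. They form one continuous coding unit whose stop codon has been removed, so it can be fused in frame to the N-terminus of a target protein. No promoter or terminator for expression in the plant is annotated, which fits a tag meant to be driven by the endogenous locus. The cassette is flanked by attR-type recombination sites. The annotation software labels the upstream site attR1/attB4, whereas the plasmid name and backbone indicate an attR4/attR3 pair, marking this as the second-position (middle) element of a three-fragment LR reaction. In use, it is combined with first- and third-position entry clones carrying homology sequences from the locus of interest. The result is a donor template that inserts the triple mEGFP tag into the genome by homology-directed repair, allowing fluorescent tagging of proteins at their native loci.
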