Features (pLannotate 1.2.2; 13 found; start..end, strand, type, name):
    121..213     +  CDS            lacI (fragment): lac repressor; lacI; The lac repressor binds to the lac operator to inhibit transcription in E. coli. This inhibition can be relieved by adding lactose or isopropyl-β-D-thiogalactopyranoside (IPTG).
    268..295     -  terminator     rrnB T2 terminator: transcription terminator T2 from the E. coli rrnB gene
    427..470     +  terminator     rrnB T1 terminator: Escherichia coli rrnB; transcription terminator T1 from the E. coli rrnB gene
    517..553     -  CDS            lacZα (fragment): LacZα fragment of β-galactosidase; lacZ fragment
    603..722     -  protein_bind   attR1: mutant version of attR; recombination site for the Gateway® LR reaction LR Clonase™
    706..726     -  protein_bind   attB4: mutant version of attB; core recombination site for the Gateway® BP reaction BP Clonase™
    735..1451    +  CDS            mEGFP: mEGFP is a basic (constitutively fluorescent) green fluorescent protein published in 2002, derived from Aequorea victoria. It has moderate acid sensitivity.
   1458..2174    +  CDS            mEGFP: mEGFP is a basic (constitutively fluorescent) green fluorescent protein published in 2002, derived from Aequorea victoria. It has moderate acid sensitivity.
   2181..2897    +  CDS            mEGFP: mEGFP is a basic (constitutively fluorescent) green fluorescent protein published in 2002, derived from Aequorea victoria. It has moderate acid sensitivity.
   2899..3022    +  protein_bind   attR3: mutant version of attR; recombination site for the Gateway® LR reaction LR Clonase™
   3078..3096    -  promoter       T7 promoter: promoter for bacteriophage T7 RNA polymerase
   3230..4039    +  CDS            KanR: aminoglycoside phosphotransferase; aph(3')-Ia; confers resistance to kanamycin in bacteria or G418 (Geneticin®) in eukaryotes
   4186..4774    +  rep_origin     ori: high-copy-number ColE1/pMB1/pBR322/pUC origin of replication
>Addgene plasmid #113748 | pENTR-R4R3-3xmEGFP-N | addgene full sequence | sequence record 238958 | Addgene NGS Result
CTTTCCTGCGTTATCCCCTGATTCTGTGGATAACCGTATTACCGCCTTTGAGTGAGCTGATACCGCTCGC
CGCAGCCGAACGACCGAGCGCAGCGAGTCAGTGAGCGAGGAAGCGGAAGAGCGCCCAATACGCAAACCGC
CTCTCCCCGCGCGTTGGCCGATTCATTAATGCAGCTGGCACGACAGGTTTCCCGACTGGAAAGCGGGCAG
TGAGCGCAACGCAATTAATACGCGTACCGCTAGCCAGGAAGAGTTTGTAGAAACGCAAAAAGGCCATCCG
TCAGGATGGCCTTCTGCTTAGTTTGATGCCTGGCAGTTTATGGCGGGCGTCCTGCCCGCCACCCTCCGGG
CCGTTGCTTCACAACGTTCAAATCCGCTCCCGGCGGATTTGTCCTACTCAGGAGAGCGTTCACCGACAAA
CAACAGATAAAACGAAAGGCCCAGTCTTCCGACTGAGCCTTTCGTTTTATTTGATGCCTGGCAGTTCCCT
ACTCTCGCGTTAACGCTAGCATGGATGTTTTCCCAGTCACGACGTTGTAAAACGACGGCCAGTCTTAAGC
TCGGGCCCCTACAGGTCACTAATACCATCTAAGTAGTTGATTCATAGTGACTGGATATGTTGTGTTTTAC
AGTATTATGTAGTCTGTTTTTTATGCAAAATCTAATTTAATATATTGATATTTATATCATTTTACGTTTC
TCGTTCAACTTTTCTATACAAAGTTGAAGGATCCATGGTGAGCAAGGGCGAGGAGCTGTTCACCGGGGTG
GTGCCCATCCTGGTCGAGCTGGACGGCGACGTAAACGGCCACAAGTTCAGCGTGTCCGGCGAGGGCGAGG
GCGATGCCACCTACGGCAAGCTGACCCTGAAGTTCATCTGCACCACCGGCAAGCTGCCCGTGCCCTGGCC
CACCCTCGTGACCACCCTGACCTACGGCGTGCAGTGCTTCAGCCGCTACCCCGACCACATGAAGCAGCAC
GACTTCTTCAAGTCCGCCATGCCCGAAGGCTACGTCCAGGAGCGCACCATCTTCTTCAAGGACGACGGCA
ACTACAAGACCCGCGCCGAGGTGAAGTTCGAGGGCGACACCCTGGTGAACCGCATCGAGCTGAAGGGCAT
CGACTTCAAGGAGGACGGCAACATCCTGGGGCACAAGCTGGAGTACAACTACAACAGCCACAACGTCTAT
ATCATGGCCGACAAGCAGAAGAACGGCATCAAGGTGAACTTCAAGATCCGCCACAACATCGAGGACGGCA
GCGTGCAGCTCGCCGACCACTACCAGCAGAACACCCCCATCGGCGACGGCCCCGTGCTGCTGCCCGACAA
CCACTACCTGAGCACCCAGTCCAAGCTTAGCAAAGACCCCAACGAGAAGCGCGATCACATGGTCCTGCTG
GAGTTCGTGACCGCCGCCGGGATCACTCTCGGCATGGACGAGCTGTACAAGAGATCCATGGTGAGCAAGG
GCGAGGAGCTGTTCACCGGGGTGGTGCCCATCCTGGTCGAGCTGGACGGCGACGTAAACGGCCACAAGTT
CAGCGTGTCCGGCGAGGGCGAGGGCGATGCCACCTACGGCAAGCTGACCCTGAAGTTCATCTGCACCACC
GGCAAGCTGCCCGTGCCCTGGCCCACCCTCGTGACCACCCTGACCTACGGCGTGCAGTGCTTCAGCCGCT
ACCCCGACCACATGAAGCAGCACGACTTCTTCAAGTCCGCCATGCCCGAAGGCTACGTCCAGGAGCGCAC
CATCTTCTTCAAGGACGACGGCAACTACAAGACCCGCGCCGAGGTGAAGTTCGAGGGCGACACCCTGGTG
AACCGCATCGAGCTGAAGGGCATCGACTTCAAGGAGGACGGCAACATCCTGGGGCACAAGCTGGAGTACA
ACTACAACAGCCACAACGTCTATATCATGGCCGACAAGCAGAAGAACGGCATCAAGGTGAACTTCAAGAT
CCGCCACAACATCGAGGACGGCAGCGTGCAGCTCGCCGACCACTACCAGCAGAACACCCCCATCGGCGAC
GGCCCCGTGCTGCTGCCCGACAACCACTACCTGAGCACCCAGTCCAAGCTTAGCAAAGACCCCAACGAGA
AGCGCGATCACATGGTCCTGCTGGAGTTCGTGACCGCCGCCGGGATCACTCTCGGCATGGACGAGCTGTA
CAAGAGATCCATGGTGAGCAAGGGCGAGGAGCTGTTCACCGGGGTGGTGCCCATCCTGGTCGAGCTGGAC
GGCGACGTAAACGGCCACAAGTTCAGCGTGTCCGGCGAGGGCGAGGGCGATGCCACCTACGGCAAGCTGA
CCCTGAAGTTCATCTGCACCACCGGCAAGCTGCCCGTGCCCTGGCCCACCCTCGTGACCACCCTGACCTA
CGGCGTGCAGTGCTTCAGCCGCTACCCCGACCACATGAAGCAGCACGACTTCTTCAAGTCCGCCATGCCC
GAAGGCTACGTCCAGGAGCGCACCATCTTCTTCAAGGACGACGGCAACTACAAGACCCGCGCCGAGGTGA
AGTTCGAGGGCGACACCCTGGTGAACCGCATCGAGCTGAAGGGCATCGACTTCAAGGAGGACGGCAACAT
CCTGGGGCACAAGCTGGAGTACAACTACAACAGCCACAACGTCTATATCATGGCCGACAAGCAGAAGAAC
GGCATCAAGGTGAACTTCAAGATCCGCCACAACATCGAGGACGGCAGCGTGCAGCTCGCCGACCACTACC
AGCAGAACACCCCCATCGGCGACGGCCCCGTGCTGCTGCCCGACAACCACTACCTGAGCACCCAGTCCAA
GCTTAGCAAAGACCCCAACGAGAAGCGCGATCACATGGTCCTGCTGGAGTTCGTGACCGCCGCCGGGATC
ACTCTCGGCATGGACGAGCTGTACAAGACAACTTTGTATAATAAAGTTGAACGAGAAACGTAAAATGATA
TAAATATCAATATATTAAATTAGATTTTGCATAAAAAACAGACTACATAATACTGTAAAACACAACATAT
CCAGTCACTATGAATCAACTACTTAGATGGTATTAGTGACCTGTACTGCAGGGCGGCCGCGATATCCCCT
ATAGTGAGTCGTATTACATGGTCATAGCTGTTTCCTGGCAGCTCTGGCCCGTGTCTCAAAATCTCTGATG
TTACATTGCACAAGATAAAAATATATCATCATGAACAATAAAACTGTCTGCTTACATAAACAGTAATACA
AGGGGTGTTATGAGCCATATTCAACGGGAAACGTCGAGGCCGCGATTAAATTCCAACATGGATGCTGATT
TATATGGGTATAAATGGGCTCGCGATAATGTCGGGCAATCAGGTGCGACAATCTATCGCTTGTATGGGAA
GCCCGATGCGCCAGAGTTGTTTCTGAAACATGGCAAAGGTAGCGTTGCCAATGATGTTACAGATGAGATG
GTCAGACTAAACTGGCTGACGGAATTTATGCCTCTTCCGACCATCAAGCATTTTATCCGTACTCCTGATG
ATGCATGGTTACTCACCACTGCGATCCCCGGAAAAACAGCATTCCAGGTATTAGAAGAATATCCTGATTC
AGGTGAAAATATTGTTGATGCGCTGGCAGTGTTCCTGCGCCGGTTGCATTCGATTCCTGTTTGTAATTGT
CCTTTTAACAGCGATCGCGTATTTCGTCTCGCTCAGGCGCAATCACGAATGAATAACGGTTTGGTTGATG
CGAGTGATTTTGATGACGAGCGTAATGGCTGGCCTGTTGAACAAGTCTGGAAAGAAATGCATAAACTTTT
GCCATTCTCACCGGATTCAGTCGTCACTCATGGTGATTTCTCACTTGATAACCTTATTTTTGACGAGGGG
AAATTAATAGGTTGTATTGATGTTGGACGAGTCGGAATCGCAGACCGATACCAGGATCTTGCCATCCTAT
GGAACTGCCTCGGTGAGTTTTCTCCTTCATTACAGAAACGGCTTTTTCAAAAATATGGTATTGATAATCC
TGATATGAATAAATTGCAGTTTCATTTGATGCTCGATGAGTTTTTCTAATCAGAATTGGTTAATTGGTTG
TAACACTGGCAGAGCATTACGCTGACTTGACGGGACGGCGCAAGCTCATGACCAAAATCCCTTAACGTGA
GTTACGCGTCGTTCCACTGAGCGTCAGACCCCGTAGAAAAGATCAAAGGATCTTCTTGAGATCCTTTTTT
TCTGCGCGTAATCTGCTGCTTGCAAACAAAAAAACCACCGCTACCAGCGGTGGTTTGTTTGCCGGATCAA
GAGCTACCAACTCTTTTTCCGAAGGTAACTGGCTTCAGCAGAGCGCAGATACCAAATACTGTTCTTCTAG
TGTAGCCGTAGTTAGGCCACCACTTCAAGAACTCTGTAGCACCGCCTACATACCTCGCTCTGCTAATCCT
GTTACCAGTGGCTGCTGCCAGTGGCGATAAGTCGTGTCTTACCGGGTTGGACTCAAGACGATAGTTACCG
GATAAGGCGCAGCGGTCGGGCTGAACGGGGGGTTCGTGCACACAGCCCAGCTTGGAGCGAACGACCTACA
CCGAACTGAGATACCTACAGCGTGAGCTATGAGAAAGCGCCACGCTTCCCGAAGGGAGAAAGGCGGACAG
GTATCCGGTAAGCGGCAGGGTCGGAACAGGAGAGCGCACGAGGGAGCTTCCAGGGGGAAACGCCTGGTAT
CTTTATAGTCCTGTCGGGTTTCGCCACCTCTGACTTGAGCGTCGATTTTTGTGATGCTCGTCAGGGGGGC
GGAGCCTATGGAAAAACGCCAGCAACGCGGCCTTTTTACGGTTCCTGGCCTTTTGCTGGCCTTTTGCTCA
CATGTT
